>Addgene plasmid #117156 | pALPS puro miR30-IRF1 | addgene full sequence | sequence record 224307 | Addgene NGS Result
GACATTGATTATTGACTAGTTATTAATAGTAATCAATTACGGGGTCATTAGTTCATAGCCCATATATGGA
GTTCCGCGTTACATAACTTACGGTAAATGGCCCGCCTGGCTGACCGCCCAACGACCCCCGCCCATTGACG
TCAATAATGACGTATGTTCCCATAGTAACGCCAATAGGGACTTTCCATTGACGTCAATGGGTGGAGTATT
TACGGTAAACTGCCCACTTGGCAGTACATCAAGTGTATCATATGCCAAGTACGCCCCCTATTGACGTCAA
TGACGGTAAATGGCCCGCCTGGCATTATGCCCAGTACATGACCTTATGGGACTTTCCTACTTGGCAGTAC
ATCTACGTATTAGTCATCGCTATTACCATGGTGATGCGGTTTTGGCAGTACATCAATGGGCGTGGATAGC
GGTTTGACTCACGGGGATTTCCAAGTCTCCACCCCATTGACGTCAATGGGAGTTTGTTTTGGCACCAAAA
TCAACGGGACTTTCCAAAATGTCGTAACAACTCCGCCCCATTGACGCAAATGGGCGGTAGGCGTGTACGG
TGGGAGGTCTATATAAGCAGCGCGTTTTGCCTGTACTGGGTCTCTCTGGTTAGACCAGATCTGAGCCTGG
GAGCTCTCTGGCTAACTAGGGAACCCACTGCTTAAGCCTCAATAAAGCTTGCCTTGAGTGCTTCAAGTAG
TGTGTGCCCGTCTGTTGTGTGACTCTGGTAACTAGAGATCCCTCAGACCCTTTTAGTCAGTGTGGAAAAT
CTCTAGCAGTGGCGCCCGAACAGGGACTTGAAAGCGAAAGGGAAACCAGAGGAGCTCTCTCGACGCAGGA
CTCGGCTTGCTGAAGCGCGCACGGCAAGAGGCGAGGGGCGGCGACTGGTGAGTACGCCAAAAATTTTGAC
TAGCGGAGGCTAGAAGGAGAGAGATGGGTGCGAGAGCGTCAGTATTAAGCGGGGGAGAATTAGATCGCGA
TGGGAAAAAATTCGGTTAAGGCCAGGGGGAAAGAAAAAATATAAATTAAAACATATAGTATGGGCAAGCA
GGGAGCTAGAACGATTCGCAGTTAATCCTGGCCTGTTAGAAACATCAGAAGGCTGTAGACAAATACTGGG
ACAGCTACAACCATCCCTTCAGACAGGATCAGAAGAACTTAGATCATTATATAATACAGTAGCAACCCTC
TATTGTGTGCATCAAAGGATAGAGATAAAAGACACCAAGGAAGCTTTAGACAAGATAGAGGAAGAGCAAA
ACAAAAGTAAGACCACCGCACAGCAAGCGGCCGGCCGCTGATCTTCAGACCTGGAGGAGGAGATATGAGG
GACAATTGGAGAAGTGAATTATATAAATATAAAGTAGTAAAAATTGAACCATTAGGAGTAGCACCCACCA
AGGCAAAGAGAAGAGTGGTGCAGAGAGAAAAAAGAGCAGTGGGAATAGGAGCTTTGTTCCTTGGGTTCTT
GGGAGCAGCAGGAAGCACTATGGGCGCAGCGTCAATGACGCTGACGGTACAGGCCAGACAATTATTGTCT
GGTATAGTGCAGCAGCAGAACAATTTGCTGAGGGCTATTGAGGCGCAACAGCATCTGTTGCAACTCACAG
TCTGGGGCATCAAGCAGCTCCAGGCAAGAATCCTGGCTGTGGAAAGATACCTAAAGGATCAACAGCTCCT
GGGGATTTGGGGTTGCTCTGGAAAACTCATTTGCACCACTGCTGTGCCTTGGAATGCTAGTTGGAGTAAT
AAATCTCTGGAACAGATTTGGAATCACACGACCTGGATGGAGTGGGACAGAGAAATTAACAATTACACAA
GCTTAATACACTCCTTAATTGAAGAATCGCAAAACCAGCAAGAAAAGAATGAACAAGAATTATTGGAATT
AGATAAATGGGCAAGTTTGTGGAATTGGTTTAACATAACAAATTGGCTGTGGTATATAAAATTATTCATA
ATGATAGTAGGAGGCTTGGTAGGTTTAAGAATAGTTTTTGCTGTACTTTCTATAGTGAATAGAGTTAGGC
AGGGATATTCACCATTATCGTTTCAGACCCACCTCCCAACCCCGAGGGGACCCGACAGGCCCGAAGGAAT
AGAAGAAGAAGGTGGAGAGAGAGACAGAGACAGATCCATTCGATTAGTGAACGGATCGGCACTGCGTGCG
CCAATTCTGCAGACAAATGGCAGTATTCATCCACAATTTTAAAAGAAAAGGGGGGATTGGGGGGTACAGT
GCAGGGGAAAGAATAGTAGACATAATAGCAACAGACATACAAACTAAAGAATTACAAAAACAAATTACAA
AAATTCAAAATTTTCGGGTTTATTACAGGGACAGCAGAGATCCAGTTTGGTTAATTAACTGCAGCCCCGA
TAAAATAAAAGATTTTATTTAGTCTCCAGAAAAAGGGGGGAATGAAAGACCCCACCTGTAGGTTTGGCAA
GCTAGCTGCAGTAACGCCATTTTGCAAGGCATGGAAAAATACCAAACCAAGAATAGAGAAGTTCAGATCA
AGGGCGGGTACATGAAAATAGCTAACGTTGGGCCAAACAGGATATCTGCGGTGAGCAGTTTCGGCCCCGG
CCCGGGGCCAAGAACAGATGGTCACCGCAGTTTCGGCCCCGGCCCGAGGCCAAGAACAGATGGTCCCCAG
ATATGGCCCAACCCTCAGCAGTTTCTTAAGACCCATCAGATGTTTCCAGGCTCCCCCAAGGACCTGAAAT
GACCCTGCGCCTTATTTGAATTAACCAATCAGCCTGCTTCTCGCTTCTGTTCGCGCGCTTCTGCTTCCCG
AGCTCTATAAAAGAGCTCACAACCCCTCACTCGGCGCGCCAGTCCTCCGACAGACTGAGTCGCCCGGGGG
TCTAGAACGCGTGCCGCCATGACCGAATACAAACCTACCGTGAGGCTGGCTACAAGAGATGATGTCCCAA
GGGCTGTGAGAACACTGGCCGCCGCTTTTGCCGATTACCCTGCCACACGCCACACTGTGGACCCAGATCG
GCATATCGAGAGAGTGACTGAGCTGCAGGAACTGTTCCTGACCCGAGTGGGCCTGGACATTGGGAAGGTC
TGGGTCGCAGACGATGGAGCAGCTGTGGCTGTCTGGACCACACCAGAGAGCGTGGAAGCCGGAGCTGTCT
TTGCAGAGATCGGCCCTAGAATGGCAGAACTGAGCGGCTCCAGGCTGGCAGCACAGCAGCAGATGGAGGG
ACTGCTGGCCCCACACAGGCCTAAGGAACCAGCATGGTTCCTGGCTACCGTGGGGGTCTCTCCTGACCAT
CAGGGCAAAGGACTGGGAAGTGCTGTGGTCCTGCCAGGAGTGGAGGCTGCAGAACGAGCTGGAGTCCCTG
CATTTCTGGAGACCTCTGCTCCACGAAACCTGCCCTTCTATGAACGGCTGGGCTTTACTGTGACCGCAGA
TGTGGAGGTCCCCGAAGGACCTAGGACCTGGTGCATGACACGCAAACCCGGCGCCTGAGCGATCGCCGCG
GCCGCAAGCCTTGTTAAGTGCTCGCTTCGGCAGCACATATACTATGTTTGAATGAGGCTTCAGTACTTTA
CAGAATCGTTGCCTGCACATCTTGGAAACACTTGCTGGGATTACGACTTCTTAACCCAACAGAAGGCTCG
AGAAGGTATATTGCTGTTGACAGTGAGCGACAGCCGAGATGCTAAGAGCAATAGTGAAGCCACAGATGTA
TTGCTCTTAGCATCTCGGCTGGTGCCTACTGCCTCGGACTTCAAGGGGCTAGAATTCGGCAGCTGTAGAT
CTTAGCCACTTTTTAAAAGAAAAGGGGGGACTGGAAGGGCTAACTGCATCCGGACTGTACTGGGTCTCTC
TGGTTAGACCAGATCTGAGCCTGGGAGCTCTCTGGCTAACTAGGGAACCCACTGCTTAAGCCTCAATAAA
GCTTGCCTTGAGTGCTTCAAGTAGTGTGTGCCCGTCTGTTGTGTGACTCTGGTAACTAGAGATCCCTCAG
ACCCTTTTAGTCAGTGTGGAAAATCTCTAGCAGGGCCCGTTTCATGTGAGCAAAAGGCCAGCAAAAGGCC
AGGAACCGTAAAAAGGCCGCGTTGCTGGCGTTTTTCCATAGGCTCCGCCCCCCTGACGAGCATCACAAAA
ATCGACGCTCAAGTCAGAGGTGGCGAAACCCGACAGGACTATAAAGATACCAGGCGTTTCCCCCTGGAAG
CTCCCTCGTGCGCTCTCCTGTTCCGACCCTGCCGCTTACCGGATACCTGTCCGCCTTTCTCCCTTCGGGA
AGCGTGGCGCTTTCTCATAGCTCACGCTGTAGGTATCTCAGTTCGGTGTAGGTCGTTCGCTCCAAGCTGG
GCTGTGTGCACGAACCCCCCGTTCAGCCCGACCGCTGCGCCTTATCCGGTAACTATCGTCTTGAGTCCAA
CCCGGTAAGACACGACTTATCGCCACTGGCAGCAGCCACTGGTAACAGGATTAGCAGAGCGAGGTATGTA
GGCGGTGCTACAGAGTTCTTGAAGTGGTGGCCTAACTACGGCTACACTAGAAGAACAGTATTTGGTATCT
GCGCTCTGCTGAAGCCAGTTACCTTCGGAAAAAGAGTTGGTAGCTCTTGATCCGGCAAACAAACCACCGC
TGGTAGCGGTGGTTTTTTTGTTTGCAAGCAGCAGATTACGCGCAGAAAAAAAGGATCTCAAGAAGATCCT
TTGATCTTTTCTACGGGGTCTGACGCTCAGTGGAACGAAAACTCACGTTAAGGGATTTTGGTCATGAGAT
TATCAAAAAGGATCTTCACCTAGATCCTTTTAAATTAAAAATGAAGTTTTAAATCAATCTAAAGTATATA
TGAGTAAACTTGGTCTGACAGTTACCAATGCTTAATCAGTGAGGCACCTATCTCAGCGATCTGTCTATTT
CGTTCATCCATAGTTGCCTGACTCCCCGTCGTGTAGATAACTACGATACGGGAGGGCTTACCATCTGGCC
CCAGTGCTGCAATGATACCGCGAGACCCACGCTCACCGGCTCCAGATTTATCAGCAATAAACCAGCCAGC
CGGAAGGGCCGAGCGCAGAAGTGGTCCTGCAACTTTATCCGCCTCCATCCAGTCTATTAATTGTTGCCGG
GAAGCTAGAGTAAGTAGTTCGCCAGTTAATAGTTTGCGCAACGTTGTTGCCATTGCTACAGGCATCGTGG
TGTCACGCTCGTCGTTTGGTATGGCTTCATTCAGCTCCGGTTCCCAACGATCAAGGCGAGTTACATGATC
CCCCATGTTGTGCAAAAAAGCGGTTAGCTCCTTCGGTCCTCCGATCGTTGTCAGAAGTAAGTTGGCCGCA
GTGTTATCACTCATGGTTATGGCAGCACTGCATAATTCTCTTACTGTCATGCCATCCGTAAGATGCTTTT
CTGTGACTGGTGAGTACTCAACCAAGTCATTCTGAGAATAGTGTATGCGGCGACCGAGTTGCTCTTGCCC
GGCGTCAATACGGGATAATACCGCGCCACATAGCAGAACTTTAAAAGTGCTCATCATTGGAAAACGTTCT
TCGGGGCGAAAACTCTCAAGGATCTTACCGCTGTTGAGATCCAGTTCGATGTAACCCACTCGTGCACCCA
ACTGATCTTCAGCATCTTTTACTTTCACCAGCGTTTCTGGGTGAGCAAAAACAGGAAGGCAAAATGCCGC
AAAAAAGGGAATAAGGGCGACACGGAAATGTTGAATACTCATACTCTTCCTTTTTCAATATTATTGAAGC
ATTTATCAGGGTTATTGTCTCATGAGCGGATACATATTTGAATGTATTTAGAAAAATAAACAAATAGGGG
TTCCGCGCACATTTCCCCGAAAAGTGCCACCTGACGTCGACGGATCGGGAGATCTCCCGATCCCCTATGG
TGCACTCTCAGTACAATCTGCTCTGATGCCGCATAGTTAAGCCAGTATCTGCTCCCTGCTTGTGTGTTGG
AGGTCGCTGAGTAGTGCGCGAGCAAAATTTAAGCTACAACAAGGCAAGGCTTGACCGACAATTGCATGAA
GAATCTGCTTAGGGTTAGGCGTTTTGCGCTGCTTCGCGATGTACGGGCCAGATATACGCGCTGTGGAATG
TGTGTCAGTTAGGGTGTGGAAAGTCCCCAGGCTCCCCAGCAGGCAGAAGTATGCAAAGCATGCATCTCAA
TTAGTCAGCAACCAGGTGTGGAAAGTCCCCAGGCTCCCCAGCAGGCAGAAGTATGCAAAGCATGCATCTC
AATTAGTCAGCAACCATAGTCCCGCCCCTAACTCCGCCCATCCCGCCCCTAACTCCGCCCAGTTCCGCCC
ATTCTCCGCCCCATGGCTGACTAATTTTTTTTATTTATGCAGAGGCCGAGGCCGCCTCTGCCTCTGAGCT
ATTCCAGAAGTAGTGAGGAGGCTTTTTTGGAGGCCTAGGCTTTTGCAAAAAGCTCGCGTT
Features (pLannotate 1.2.2; 18 found; start..end, strand, type, name):
      1..380     +  enhancer       CMV enhancer: human cytomegalovirus immediate early enhancer
    381..580     +  promoter       CMV promoter: human cytomegalovirus (CMV) immediate early promoter
    598..778     +  LTR            5' LTR (truncated): truncated 5' long terminal repeat (LTR) from HIV-1
    825..950     +  misc_feature   HIV-1 Ψ: packaging signal of human immunodeficiency virus type 1
    934..1272    +  CDS            HIV-1 gag (fragment): gag protein from human immunodeficiency virus 1; gag
   1447..1680    +  misc_feature   RRE: The Rev response element (RRE) of HIV-1 allows for Rev-dependent mRNA export from the nucleus to the cytoplasm.
   2057..2157    +  CDS            Rev (fragment): human immunodeficiency virus 1 (HIV-1) Rev protein; rev; enhances nuclear export of unspliced and incompletely spliced viral mRNAs
   2207..2324    +  misc_feature   cPPT/CTS: central polypurine tract and central termination sequence of HIV-1
   2461..2868    +  promoter       SFFV promoter: spleen focus-forming virus long terminal repeat (LTR) promoter
   2889..3485    +  CDS            pac: PUAC_STRAD - Protein predicted: Swiss-Prot protein existence level 4. Detoxification of puromycin. From Streptomyces alboniger.
   3736..3761    +  ncRNA          3' miR-30a (fragment): sequence downstream of the 71-nt precursor of the human miR-30a microRNA (Zeng et al., 2002) miRNA
   3791..3810    +  misc_feature   cPPT/CTS (fragment): central polypurine tract and central termination sequence of HIV-1
   3842..4022    +  LTR            5' LTR (truncated): truncated 5' long terminal repeat (LTR) from HIV-1
   4093..4681    -  rep_origin     ori: high-copy-number ColE1/pMB1/pBR322/pUC origin of replication
   4852..5712    -  CDS            AmpR: β-lactamase; bla; confers resistance to ampicillin, carbenicillin, and related antibiotics
   5713..5817    -  promoter       AmpR promoter: bla
   5876..5928    -  misc_feature   bom (fragment): basis of mobility region from pBR322
   6090..6419    +  promoter       SV40 promoter: SV40 enhancer and early promoter
