[The description below was written by a language model from this plasmid's Addgene catalogue record and pLannotate feature annotations shown in this document.]
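Description:
pALPS puro miR30-IRF1 is an HIV-1-based lentiviral transfer vector built on the pALPS backbone for stable knockdown by a microRNA-embedded shRNA. The catalogue lists the insert as an "shRNA targeting miR30", but the plasmid name and the annotated miR-30a flanking sequence indicate that miR30 is the scaffold carrying the hairpin and that IRF1 is the intended target. The species of the target is not stated. In bacteria the plasmid is maintained by a high-copy ColE1/pUC-type origin and selected with ampicillin through the β-lactamase gene. It is grown in a recombination-deficient strain, as is usual for constructs carrying repeated LTR sequences.

The viral genome is transcribed in packaging cells from a CMV enhancer/promoter fused to a truncated 5' LTR. This is followed by the Ψ packaging signal with a gag fragment, the Rev response element for Rev-dependent nuclear export of the full-length RNA, and the cPPT/CTS, which aids nuclear import of the reverse-transcribed genome. A second truncated LTR closes the provirus.

Between these elements, an internal SFFV promoter drives the puromycin N-acetyltransferase gene (pac). The miR-30a-derived sequence lies downstream of this coding region, which suggests that the selection marker and the shRNA precursor are produced from one Pol II transcript that the cellular microRNA machinery then processes. Only a short 3' miR-30a flank was annotated, so the hairpin itself is not delineated in the feature table. An SV40 promoter annotated in the backbone has no assigned downstream gene.

The associated publication concerns innate immune activation by HIV-1 proviral RNA. The vector's likely use there is to generate puromycin-selected cells depleted of IRF1 for testing that factor's role in interferon and cytokine responses.
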