Addgene plasmid #117156: pALPS puro miR30-IRF1
Purpose: Target site TTGCTCTTAGCATCTCGGCTG
Depositing lab: Jeremy Luban. Depositing organization: University of Massachusetts, Worcester. Publication: Intron-containing RNA from the HIV-1 provirus activates type I interferon and inflammatory cytokines. McCauley SM, Kim K, Nowosielska A, Dauphin A, Yurkovetskiy L, Diehl WE, Luban J. Nat Commun. 2018 Dec 13;9(1):5305. doi: 10.1038/s41467-018-07753-2. PubMed 30546110.
Backbone
  Vector backbone: pALPS
  Vector type: Lentiviral
  Selectable markers: Puromycin
Growth in bacteria
  Bacterial resistance: Ampicillin, 100 μg/mL
  Growth temperature: 30°C
  Growth strain: NEB Stable
  Copy number: High Copy
Gene/Insert
  Gene/Insert name: shRNA targeting miR30
  gRNA/shRNA sequence: TTGCTCTTAGCATCTCGGCTG
  Cloning method: Restriction Enzyme; 5′ cloning site Unknown (unknown if destroyed); 3′ cloning site Unknown (unknown if destroyed)
Terms and licenses: Academic/Nonprofit Terms; Industry Terms: Not Available to Industry
How to cite: pALPS puro miR30-IRF1 was a gift from Jeremy Luban (Addgene plasmid # 117156 ; http://n2t.net/addgene:117156 ; RRID:Addgene_117156)
